Addgene plasmid #184248: ATX3-13Q
Purpose: Recombinant protein expression and purification. Encodes ataxin-3 full length with 3 UIMs and 13Q in the Poly-Q track fused with His-Tag and TEV cleavage sequence (N-terminal)
Depositing lab: Sandra Macedo Ribeiro. Depositing organization: Instituto de Biologia Molecular e Celular (IBMC). Publication: A Robust Assay to Monitor Ataxin-3 Amyloid Fibril Assembly. Figueiredo F, Lopes-Marques M, Almeida B, Matscheko N, Martins PM, Silva A, Macedo-Ribeiro S. Cells. 2022 Jun 19;11(12). pii: cells11121969. doi: 10.3390/cells11121969. PubMed 35741099.
Backbone
  Vector backbone: pDEST17
  Backbone manufacturer: pDEST, Gateway T7 Vectors
  Backbone size w/o insert (bp): 6354
  Modifications to backbone: Inclusion of a TEV cleavage site after the 6x HIS-tag
  Vector type: Bacterial Expression
Growth in bacteria
  Bacterial resistance: Ampicillin, 100 μg/mL
  Growth temperature: 37°C
  Growth strain: DH5alpha
  Copy number: High Copy
Gene/Insert
  Gene/Insert name: ataxin-3 full length with 3 UIMs and 13Q in the Poly-Q track (alt names: ATXN3; SCA3; MJD)
  Species: H. sapiens (human), Synthetic
  Insert size (bp): 1140
  Mutation: C-terminal codon optimization for protein expression in BL21
  Entrez Gene: ATXN3 (a.k.a. AT3, ATX3, JOS, MJD, MJD1, SCA3)
  Promoter: T7 promoter
  Tag / fusion protein: 6x His-Tag (N terminal on insert); TEV cleavage site (N terminal on insert)
  Cloning method: Gateway Cloning
  Sequencing primers: 5′ T7- TAATACGACTCACTATAGGG; 3′ T7 term- GCTAGTTATTGCTCAGCGG
Terms and licenses: Academic/Nonprofit Terms; Industry Terms: Not Available to Industry
How to cite: ATX3-13Q was a gift from Sandra Macedo Ribeiro (Addgene plasmid # 184248 ; http://n2t.net/addgene:184248 ; RRID:Addgene_184248)
