[The description below was written by a language model from this plasmid's Addgene catalogue record and pLannotate feature annotations shown in this document.]
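Description:
ATX3-13Q is a bacterial expression plasmid built on the Gateway T7 destination vector pDEST17 for producing and purifying recombinant human ataxin-3 in E. coli. The insert encodes the full-length ATXN3 protein in the form carrying three ubiquitin-interacting motifs and a short tract of 13 glutamines, within the non-pathological range of the polyQ repeat that is expanded in Machado-Joseph disease/SCA3. The record notes that the C-terminal portion was codon-optimised for expression in BL21, so the coding sequence is partly synthetic. Transcription is driven by a T7 promoter followed by the phage T7 gene 10 ribosome binding site, and it ends at a T7 terminator, so expression requires a host that supplies T7 RNA polymerase. The open reading frame begins with a polyhistidine tag (catalogued as 6xHis, detected by the annotation software as a partial 8xHis match). A TEV protease site, added to the backbone by the depositors, sits immediately before ataxin-3, so the tag can be removed after metal-affinity purification. An attB2 site downstream of the coding sequence is the scar of the Gateway recombination used for cloning.

The plasmid is propagated through a ColE1/pMB1-type origin and selected with ampicillin via the β-lactamase gene. The feature table also shows pBR322-derived elements: the bom region, the rop gene and fragments of the tetracycline resistance gene that are presumably non-functional. The catalogue lists the plasmid as high copy, although rop normally restrains copy number. The sequenced record is 5,773 nt. According to the associated publication, the purified protein is used in assays that monitor ataxin-3 amyloid fibril assembly.
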