Features (pLannotate 1.2.2; 17 found; start..end, strand, type, name):
     21..39      +  promoter       T7 promoter: promoter for bacteriophage T7 RNA polymerase
     71..93      +  RBS            RBS: efficient ribosome binding site from bacteriophage T7 gene 10 (Olins and Rangwala, 1989)
    111..131     +  CDS            8xHis (fragment): 8xHis affinity tag
    134..154     +  CDS            TEV site: tobacco etch virus (TEV) protease recognition and cleavage site
    155..1237    +  CDS            ATXN3: ATX3_HUMAN - Also known as ATX3, MJD, MJD1, SCA3. Experimental evidence at protein level: Swiss-Prot protein existence level 1. Deubiquitinating enzyme involved in protein homeostasis maintenance, transcription, cytoskeleton regulation, myogenesis and degradation of misfolded chaperone substrates (PubMed:12297501, PubMed:17696782, PubMed:23625928, PubMed:28445460, PubMed:16118278). Binds long polyubiquitin chains and trims them, while it has weak or no activity against chains of 4 or less ubiquitins (PubMed:17696782). Involved in degradation of misfolded chaperone substrates via its interactio
   1242..1266    -  protein_bind   attB2: mutant version of attB; recombination site for the Gateway® BP reaction BP Clonase™
   1276..1325    +  CDS            SET1 (fragment): solubility-enhancement tag derived from T7 phage gene 10B
   1333..1380    +  terminator     T7 terminator: transcription terminator for bacteriophage T7 RNA polymerase
   1406..1698    -  CDS            TcR (fragment): tetracycline efflux protein; tet; confers resistance to tetracycline
   1746..1774    -  promoter       tet promoter: E. coli promoter for tetracycline efflux protein gene
   1887..1991    +  promoter       AmpR promoter: bla
   1992..2852    +  CDS            AmpR: β-lactamase; bla; confers resistance to ampicillin, carbenicillin, and related antibiotics
   3023..3611    +  rep_origin     ori: high-copy-number ColE1/pMB1/pBR322/pUC origin of replication
   3797..3936    -  misc_feature   bom: basis of mobility region from pBR322
   4038..4229    -  CDS            rop: Rop protein, which maintains plasmids at low copy number; rop
   4246..4626    +  CDS            YPB1_ECOLX: Protein predicted: Swiss-Prot protein existence level 4. From Escherichia coli.
   4868..5772    -  CDS            TcR (fragment): tetracycline efflux protein; tet; confers resistance to tetracycline
>Addgene plasmid #184248 | ATX3-13Q | addgene full sequence | sequence record 370322 | Addgene NGS Result
AGATCTCGATCCCGCGAAATTAATACGACTCACTATAGGGAGACCACAACGGTTTCCCTCTAGAAATAAT
TTTGTTTAACTTTAAGAAGGAGATATACATATGTCGTACTACCATCACCATCACCATCACCTCGAAAACC
TGTATTTTCAGGGCATGGAGTCCATCTTCCACGAGAAACAAGAAGGCTCACTTTGTGCTCAACATTGCCT
GAATAACTTATTGCAAGGAGAATATTTTAGCCCTGTGGAATTATCCTCAATTGCACATCAGCTGGATGAG
GAGGAGAGGATGAGAATGGCAGAAGGAGGAGTTACTAGTGAAGATTATCGCACGTTTTTACAGCAGCCTT
CTGGAAATATGGATGACAGTGGTTTTTTCTCTATTCAGGTTATAAGCAATGCCTTGAAAGTTTGGGGTTT
AGAACTAATCCTGTTCAACAGTCCAGAGTATCAGAGGCTCAGGATCGATCCTATAAATGAAAGATCATTT
ATATGCAATTATAAGGAACACTGGTTTACAGTTAGAAAATTAGGAAAACAGTGGTTTAACTTGAATTCTC
TCTTGACGGGTCCAGAATTAATATCAGATACATATCTTGCACTTTTCTTGGCTCAATTACAACAGGAAGG
TTATTCTATATTTGTCGTTAAGGGTGATCTGCCAGATTGCGAAGCTGACCAACTCCTACAGATGATTAGG
GTCCAACAGATGCATCGACCAAAACTGATTGGCGAAGAACTGGCTCAACTGAAAGAACAGCGTGTGCATA
AGACCGACCTGGAACGTGTCCTGGAAGCAAATGACGGCAGCGGCATGCTGGATGAAGACGAAGAAGATCT
GCAGCGTGCCCTGGCACTGTCTCGTCAGGAAATTGATATGGAAGACGAAGAAGCAGATCTGCGTCGCGCT
ATTCAGCTGTCAATGCAGGGCAGCTCTCGTAACATCTCGCAGGACATGACCCAGACGAGCGGTACCAATC
TGACGTCTGAAGAACTGCGCAAACGTCGCGAAGCATATTTTGAAAAACAGCAACAGAAGCAACAACAGCA
GCAACAACAACAACAACAGGGGGATCTGTCAGGCCAGAGTTCCCATCCGTGTGAACGTCCGGCCACCTCA
AGCGGTGCACTGGGTAGTGATCTGGGTGACGCCATGTCCGAAGAAGACATGCTGCAGGCAGCAGTGACGA
TGTCCCTGGAAACCGTGCGTAACGACCTGAAAACCGAAGGCAAAAAATAAGACCCAGCTTTCTTGTACAA
AGTGGTTGATTCGAGGCTGCTAACAAAGCCCGAAAGGAAGCTGAGTTGGCTGCTGCCACCGCTGAGCAAT
AACTAGCATAACCCCTTGGGGCCTCTAAACGGGTCTTGAGGGGTTTTTTGCTGAAAGGAGGAACTATATC
CGGATATCCACAGGACGGGTGTGGTCGCCATGATCGCGTAGTCGATAGTGGCTCCAAGTAGCGAAGCGAG
CAGGACTGGGCGGCGGCCAAAGCGGTCGGACAGTGCTCCGAGAACGGGTGCGCATAGAAATTGCATCAAC
GCATATAGCGCTAGCAGCACGCCATAGTGACTGGCGATGCTGTCGGAATGGACGATATCCCGCAAGAGGC
CCGGCAGTACCGGCATAACCAAGCCTATGCCTACAGCATCCAGGGTGACGGTGCCGAGGATGACGATGAG
CGCATTGTTAGATTTCATACACGGTGCCTGACTGCGTTAGCAATTTAACTGTGATAAACTACCGCATTAA
AGCTTATCGATGATAAGCTGTCAAACATGAGAATTCTTGAAGACGAAAGGGCCTCGTGATACGCCTATTT
TTATAGGTTAATGTCATGATAATAATGGTTTCTTAGACGTCAGGTGGCACTTTTCGGGGAAATGTGCGCG
GAACCCCTATTTGTTTATTTTTCTAAATACATTCAAATATGTATCCGCTCATGAGACAATAACCCTGATA
AATGCTTCAATAATATTGAAAAAGGAAGAGTATGAGTATTCAACATTTCCGTGTCGCCCTTATTCCCTTT
TTTGCGGCATTTTGCCTTCCTGTTTTTGCTCACCCAGAAACGCTGGTGAAAGTAAAAGATGCTGAAGATC
AGTTGGGTGCACGAGTGGGTTACATCGAACTGGATCTCAACAGCGGTAAGATCCTTGAGAGTTTTCGCCC
CGAAGAACGTTTTCCAATGATGAGCACTTTTAAAGTTCTGCTATGTGGCGCGGTATTATCCCGTGTTGAC
GCCGGGCAAGAGCAACTCGGTCGCCGCATACACTATTCTCAGAATGACTTGGTTGAGTACTCACCAGTCA
CAGAAAAGCATCTTACGGATGGCATGACAGTAAGAGAATTATGCAGTGCTGCCATAACCATGAGTGATAA
CACTGCGGCCAACTTACTTCTGACAACGATCGGAGGACCGAAGGAGCTAACCGCTTTTTTGCACAACATG
GGGGATCATGTAACTCGCCTTGATCGTTGGGAACCGGAGCTGAATGAAGCCATACCAAACGACGAGCGTG
ACACCACGATGCCTGCAGCAATGGCAACAACGTTGCGCAAACTATTAACTGGCGAACTACTTACTCTAGC
TTCCCGGCAACAATTAATAGACTGGATGGAGGCGGATAAAGTTGCAGGACCACTTCTGCGCTCGGCCCTT
CCGGCTGGCTGGTTTATTGCTGATAAATCTGGAGCCGGTGAGCGTGGGTCTCGCGGTATCATTGCAGCAC
TGGGGCCAGATGGTAAGCCCTCCCGTATCGTAGTTATCTACACGACGGGGAGTCAGGCAACTATGGATGA
ACGAAATAGACAGATCGCTGAGATAGGTGCCTCACTGATTAAGCATTGGTAACTGTCAGACCAAGTTTAC
TCATATATACTTTAGATTGATTTAAAACTTCATTTTTAATTTAAAAGGATCTAGGTGAAGATCCTTTTTG
ATAATCTCATGACCAAAATCCCTTAACGTGAGTTTTCGTTCCACTGAGCGTCAGACCCCGTAGAAAAGAT
CAAAGGATCTTCTTGAGATCCTTTTTTTCTGCGCGTAATCTGCTGCTTGCAAACAAAAAAACCACCGCTA
CCAGCGGTGGTTTGTTTGCCGGATCAAGAGCTACCAACTCTTTTTCCGAAGGTAACTGGCTTCAGCAGAG
CGCAGATACCAAATACTGTCCTTCTAGTGTAGCCGTAGTTAGGCCACCACTTCAAGAACTCTGTAGCACC
GCCTACATACCTCGCTCTGCTAATCCTGTTACCAGTGGCTGCTGCCAGTGGCGATAAGTCGTGTCTTACC
GGGTTGGACTCAAGACGATAGTTACCGGATAAGGCGCAGCGGTCGGGCTGAACGGGGGGTTCGTGCACAC
AGCCCAGCTTGGAGCGAACGACCTACACCGAACTGAGATACCTACAGCGTGAGCTATGAGAAAGCGCCAC
GCTTCCCGAAGGGAGAAAGGCGGACAGGTATCCGGTAAGCGGCAGGGTCGGAACAGGAGAGCGCACGAGG
GAGCTTCCAGGGGGAAACGCCTGGTATCTTTATAGTCCTGTCGGGTTTCGCCACCTCTGACTTGAGCGTC
GATTTTTGTGATGCTCGTCAGGGGGGCGGAGCCTATGGAAAAACGCCAGCAACGCGGCCTTTTTACGGTT
CCTGGCCTTTTGCTGGCCTTTTGCTCACATGTTCTTTCCTGCGTTATCCCCTGATTCTGTGGATAACCGT
ATTACCGCCTTTGAGTGAGCTGATACCGCTCGCCGCAGCCGAACGACCGAGCGCAGCGAGTCAGTGAGCG
AGGAAGCGGAAGAGCGCCTGATGCGGTATTTTCTCCTTACGCATCTGTGCGGTATTTCACACCGCAATGG
TGCACTCTCAGTACAATCTGCTCTGATGCCGCATAGTTAAGCCAGTATACACTCCGCTATCGCTACGTGA
CTGGGTCATGGCTGCGCCCCGACACCCGCCAACACCCGCTGACGCGCCCTGACGGGCTTGTCTGCTCCCG
GCATCCGCTTACAGACAAGCTGTGACCGTCTCCGGGAGCTGCATGTGTCAGAGGTTTTCACCGTCATCAC
CGAAACGCGCGAGGCAGCTGCGGTAAAGCTCATCAGCGTGGTCGTGAAGCGATTCACAGATGTCTGCCTG
TTCATCCGCGTCCAGCTCGTTGAGTTTCTCCAGAAGCGTTAATGTCTGGCTTCTGATAAAGCGGGCCATG
TTAAGGGCGGTTTTTTCCTGTTTGGTCACTGATGCCTCCGTGTAAGGGGGATTTCTGTTCATGGGGGTAA
TGATACCGATGAAACGAGAGAGGATGCTCACGATACGGGTTACTGATGATGAACATGCCCGGTTACTGGA
ACGTTGTGAGGGTAAACAACTGGCGGTATGGATGCGGCGGGACCAGAGAAAAATCACTCAGGGTCAATGC
CAGCGCTTCGTTAATACAGATGTAGGTGTTCCACAGGGTAGCCAGCAGCATCCTGCGATGCAGATCCGGA
ACATAATGGTGCAGGGCGCTGACTTCCGCGTTTCCAGACTTTACGAAACACGGAAACCGAAGACCATTCA
TGTTGTTGCTCAGGTCGCAGACGTTTTGCAGCAGCAGTCGCTTCACGTTCGCTCGCGTATCGGTGATTCA
TTCTGCTAACCAGTAAGGCAACCCCGCCAGCCTAGCCGGGTCCTCAACGACAGGAGCACGATCATGCGCA
CCCGTGGCCAGGACCCAACGCTGCCCGAGATGCGCCGCGTGCGGCTGCTGGAGATGGCGGACGCGATGGA
TATGTTCTGCCAAGGGTTGGTTTGCGCATTCACAGTTCTCCGCAAGAATTGATTGGCTCCAATTCTTGGA
GTGGTGAATCCGTTAGCGAGGTGCCGCCGGCTTCCATTCAGGTCGAGGTGGCCCGGCTCCATGCACCGCG
ACGCAACGCGGGGAGGCAGACAAGGTATAGGGCGGCGCCTACAATCCATGCCAACCCGTTCCATGTGCTC
GCCGAGGCGGCATAAATCGCCGTGACGATCAGCGGTCCAATGATCGAAGTTAGGCTGGTAAGAGCCGCGA
GCGATCCTTGAAGCTGTCCCTGATGGTCGTCATCTACCTGCCTGGACAGCATGGCCTGCAACGCGGGCAT
CCCGATGCCGCCGGAAGCGAGAAGAATCATAATGGGGAAGGCCATCCAGCCTCGCGTCGCGAACGCCAGC
AAGACGTAGCCCAGCGCGTCGGCCGCCATGCCGGCGATAATGGCCTGCTTCTCGCCGAAACGTTTGGTGG
CGGGACCAGTGACGAAGGCTTGAGCGAGGGCGTGCAAGATTCCGAATACCGCAAGCGACAGGCCGATCAT
CGTCGCGCTCCAGCGAAAGCGGTCCTCGCCGAAAATGACCCAGAGCGCTGCCGGCACCTGTCCTACGAGT
TGCATGATAAAGAAGACAGTCATAAGTGCGGCGACGATAGTCATGCCCCGCGCCCACCGGAAGGAGCTGA
CTGGGTTGAAGGCTCTCAAGGGCATCGGTCGATCGACGCTCTCCCTTATGCGACTCCTGCATTAGGAAGC
AGCCCAGTAGTAGGTTGAGGCCGTTGAGCACCGCCGCCGCAAGGAATGGTGCATGCAAGGAGATGGCGCC
CAACAGTCCCCCGGCCACGGGGCCTGCCACCATACCCACGCCGAAACAAGCGCTCATGAGCCCGAAGTGG
CGAGCCCGATCTTCCCCATCGGTGATGTCGGCGATATAGGCGCCAGCAACCGCACCTGTGGCGCCGGTGA
TGCCGGCCACGATGCGTCCGGCGTAGAGGATCG
