>Addgene plasmid #184248 | ATX3-13Q | depositor partial sequence | sequence record 357045 | Expresses ataxin-3 full length with 3 UIMs and 13Q in the Poly-Q track (N-terminal ) fused with His-Tag and TEV cleavage sequenc
ATGTCGTACTACCATCACCATCACCATCACCTCGAAAACCTGTATTTTCAGGGCATGGAGTCCATCTTCC
ACGAGAAACAAGAAGGCTCACTTTGTGCTCAACATTGCCTGAATAACTTATTGCAAGGAGAATATTTTAG
CCCTGTGGAATTATCCTCAATTGCACATCAGCTGGATGAGGAGGAGAGGATGAGAATGGCAGAAGGAGGA
GTTACTAGTGAAGATTATCGCACGTTTTTACAGCAGCCTTCTGGAAATATGGATGACAGTGGTTTTTTCT
CTATTCAGGTTATAAGCAATGCCTTGAAAGTTTGGGGTTTAGAACTAATCCTGTTCAACAGTCCAGAGTA
TCAGAGGCTCAGGATCGATCCTATAAATGAAAGATCATTTATATGCAATTATAAGGAACACTGGTTTACA
GTTAGAAAATTAGGAAAACAGTGGTTTAACTTGAATTCTCTCTTGACGGGTCCAGAATTAATATCAGATA
CATATCTTGCACTTTTCTTGGCTCAATTACAACAGGAAGGTTATTCTATATTTGTCGTTAAGGGTGATCT
GCCAGATTGCGAAGCTGACCAACTCCTACAGATGATTAGGGTCCAACAGATGCATCGACCAAAACTGATT
GGCGAAGAACTGGCTCAACTGAAAGAACAGCGTGTGCATAAGACCGACCTGGAACGTGTCCTGGAAGCAA
ATGACGGCAGCGGCATGCTGGATGAAGACGAAGAAGATCTGCAGCGTGCCCTGGCACTGTCTCGTCAGGA
AATTGATATGGAAGACGAAGAAGCAGATCTGCGTCGCGCTATTCAGCTGTCAATGCAGGGCAGCTCTCGT
AACATCTCGCAGGACATGACCCAGACGAGCGGTACCAATCTGACGTCTGAAGAACTGCGCAAACGTCGCG
AAGCATATTTTGAAAAACAGCAACAGAAGCAACAACAGCAGCAACAACAACAACAACAGGGGGATCTGTC
AGGCCAGAGTTCCCATCCGTGTGAACGTCCGGCCACCTCAAGCGGTGCACTGGGTAGTGATCTGGGTGAC
GCCATGTCCGAAGAAGACATGCTGCAGGCAGCAGTGACGATGTCCCTGGAAACCGTGCGTAACGACCTGA
AAACCGAAGGCAAAAAATAA
